LOCUS       Exported 5807 bp ds-DNA circular SYN 12-MAY-2021
DEFINITION  Expresses mKelly2 tagged N-terminally with an MHHHHHHGSG tag.
ACCESSION   .
VERSION     .
KEYWORDS    pET-mKelly2
SOURCE      synthetic DNA construct
  ORGANISM  synthetic DNA construct
REFERENCE   1 (bases 1 to 5807)
  AUTHORS   Wannier TM, Gillespie SK, Hutchins N, McIsaac RS, Wu SY, Shen Y,
            Campbell RE, Brown KS, Mayo SL
  TITLE     Monomerization of far-red fluorescent proteins.
  JOURNAL   Proc Natl Acad Sci U S A. 2018 Nov 27;115(48):E11294-E11301. doi:
            10.1073/pnas.1807449115. Epub 2018 Nov 13.
  PUBMED    30425172
REFERENCE   2 (bases 1 to 5807)
  AUTHORS   .
  TITLE     Direct Submission
  JOURNAL   Exported May 12, 2021 from SnapGene Server 1.1.58
            http://www.snapgene.com
FEATURES             Location/Qualifiers
     source          1..5807
                     /organism="synthetic DNA construct"
                     /mol_type="other DNA"
     primer_bind     921..940
                     /label=LacI-R
                     /note="LacI, reverse primer"
     promoter        complement(960..1037)
                     /gene="lacI"
                     /label=lacI promoter
     primer_bind     1243..1262
                     /label=pBRrevBam
                     /note="pBR322 vectors, tet region, downstream of BamHI,
                     reverse primer"
     primer_bind     1350..1369
                     /label=T7
                     /note="T7 promoter, forward primer"
     promoter        1350..1368
                     /label=T7 promoter
                     /note="promoter for bacteriophage T7 RNA polymerase"
     protein_bind    1369..1393
                     /label=lac operator
                     /bound_moiety="lac repressor encoded by lacI"
                     /note="The lac repressor binds to the lac operator to
                     inhibit transcription in E. coli. This inhibition can be
                     relieved by adding lactose or
                     isopropyl-beta-D-thiogalactopyranoside (IPTG)."
     RBS             1408..1430
                     /note="efficient ribosome binding site from bacteriophage
                     T7 gene 10 (Olins and Rangwala, 1989)"
     CDS             1440..1457
                     /codon_start=1
                     /product="6xHis affinity tag"
                     /label=6xHis
                     /translation="HHHHHH"
     CDS             2154..2177
                     /codon_start=1
                     /product="peptide that binds Strep-Tactin(R), an engineered
                     form of streptavidin"
                     /label=Strep-Tag II
                     /translation="WSHPQFEK"
     primer_bind     complement(2204..2222)
                     /label=T7 Term
                     /note="T7 terminator, reverse primer"
     terminator      2218..2265
                     /label=T7 terminator
                     /note="transcription terminator for bacteriophage T7 RNA
                     polymerase"
     rep_origin      2302..2757
                     /direction=RIGHT
                     /label=f1 ori
                     /note="f1 bacteriophage origin of replication; arrow
                     indicates direction of (+) strand synthesis"
     primer_bind     complement(2389..2408)
                     /label=F1ori-R
                     /note="F1 origin, reverse primer"
     primer_bind     2599..2620
                     /label=F1ori-F
                     /note="F1 origin, forward primer"
     CDS             complement(2872..3732)
                     /codon_start=1
                     /gene="bla"
                     /product="beta-lactamase"
                     /label=AmpR
                     /note="confers resistance to ampicillin, carbenicillin, and
                     related antibiotics"
                     /translation="MSIQHFRVALIPFFAAFCLPVFAHPETLVKVKDAEDQLGARVGYI
                     ELDLNSGKILESFRPEERFPMMSTFKVLLCGAVLSRIDAGQEQLGRRIHYSQNDLVEYS
                     PVTEKHLTDGMTVRELCSAAITMSDNTAANLLLTTIGGPKELTAFLHNMGDHVTRLDRW
                     EPELNEAIPNDERDTTMPVAMATTLRKLLTGELLTLASRQQLIDWMEADKVAGPLLRSA
                     LPAGWFIADKSGAGERGSRGIIAALGPDGKPSRIVVIYTTGSQATMDERNRQIAEIGAS
                     LIKHW"
     primer_bind     3495..3514
                     /label=Amp-R
                     /note="Ampicillin resistance gene, reverse primer"
     promoter        complement(3733..3825)
                     /gene="bla"
                     /label=AmpR promoter
     rep_origin      3906..4494
                     /direction=RIGHT
                     /label=ori
                     /note="high-copy-number ColE1/pMB1/pBR322/pUC origin of
                     replication"
     primer_bind     4395..4414
                     /label=pBR322ori-F
                     /note="pBR322 origin, forward primer"
     primer_bind     4648..4665
                     /label=L4440
                     /note="L4440 vector, forward primer"
     misc_feature    4680..4819
                     /label=bom
                     /note="basis of mobility region from pBR322"
     primer_bind     complement(4745..4764)
                     /label=pRS-marker
                     /note="pRS vectors, use to sequence yeast selectable
                     marker"
     primer_bind     4905..4927
                     /label=pGEX 3'
                     /note="pGEX vectors, reverse primer"
     CDS             complement(4921..5112)
                     /codon_start=1
                     /gene="rop"
                     /product="Rop protein, which maintains plasmids at low copy
                     number"
                     /label=rop
                     /translation="MTKQEKTALNMARFIRSQTLTLLEKLNELDADEQADICESLHDHA
                     DELYRSCLARFGDDGENL"
     CDS             complement(5684..959)
                     /codon_start=1
                     /gene="lacI"
                     /product="lac repressor"
                     /label=lacI
                     /note="The lac repressor binds to the lac operator to
                     inhibit transcription in E. coli. This inhibition can be
                     relieved by adding lactose or
                     isopropyl-beta-D-thiogalactopyranoside (IPTG)."
                     /translation="MKPVTLYDVAEYAGVSYQTVSRVVNQASHVSAKTREKVEAAMAEL
                     NYIPNRVAQQLAGKQSLLIGVATSSLALHAPSQIVAAIKSRADQLGASVVVSMVERSGV
                     EACKAAVHNLLAQRVSGLIINYPLDDQDAIAVEAACTNVPALFLDVSDQTPINSIIFSH
                     EDGTRLGVEHLVALGHQQIALLAGPLSSVSARLRLAGWHKYLTRNQIQPIAEREGDWSA
                     MSGFQQTMQMLNEGIVPTAMLVANDQMALGAMRAITESGLRVGADISVVGYDDTEDSSC
                     YIPPLTTIKQDFRLLGQTSVDRLLQLSQGQAVKGNQLLPVSLVKRKTTLAPNTQTASPR
                     ALADSLMQLARQVSRLESGQ"
ORIGIN
        1 ggcaacagct gattgccctt caccgcctgg ccctgagaga gttgcagcaa gcggtccacg
       61 ctggtttgcc ccagcaggcg aaaatcctgt ttgatggtgg ttaacggcgg gatataacat
      121 gagctgtctt cggtatcgtc gtatcccact accgagatgt ccgcaccaac gcgcagcccg
      181 gactcggtaa tggcgcgcat tgcgcccagc gccatctgat cgttggcaac cagcatcgca
      241 gtgggaacga tgccctcatt cagcatttgc atggtttgtt gaaaaccgga catggcactc
      301 cagtcgcctt cccgttccgc tatcggctga atttgattgc gagtgagata tttatgccag
      361 ccagccagac gcagacgcgc cgagacagaa cttaatgggc ccgctaacag cgcgatttgc
      421 tggtgaccca atgcgaccag atgctccacg cccagtcgcg taccgtcttc atgggagaaa
      481 ataatactgt tgatgggtgt ctggtcagag acatcaagaa ataacgccgg aacattagtg
      541 caggcagctt ccacagcaat ggcatcctgg tcatccagcg gatagttaat gatcagccca
      601 ctgacgcgtt gcgcgagaag attgtgcacc gccgctttac aggcttcgac gccgcttcgt
      661 tctaccatcg acaccaccac gctggcaccc agttgatcgg cgcgagattt aatcgccgcg
      721 acaatttgcg acggcgcgtg cagggccaga ctggaggtgg caacgccaat cagcaacgac
      781 tgtttgcccg ccagttgttg tgccacgcgg ttgggaatgt aattcagctc cgccatcgcc
      841 gcttccactt tttcccgcgt tttcgcagaa acgtggctgg cctggttcac cacgcgggaa
      901 acggtctgat aagagacacc ggcatactct gcgacatcgt ataacgttac tggtttcaca
      961 ttcaccaccc tgaattgact ctcttccggg cgctatcatg ccataccgcg aaaggttttg
     1021 cgccattcga tggtgtccgg gatctcgacg ctctccctta tgcgactcct gcattaggaa
     1081 gcagcccagt agtaggttga ggccgttgag caccgccgcc gcaaggaatg gtgcatgcaa
     1141 ggagatggcg cccaacagtc ccccggccac ggggcctgcc accataccca cgccgaaaca
     1201 agcgctcatg agcccgaagt ggcgagcccg atcttcccca tcggtgatgt cggcgatata
     1261 ggcgccagca accgcacctg tggcgccggt gatgccggcc acgatgcgtc cggcgtagag
     1321 gatcgagatc gatctcgatc ccgcgaaatt aatacgactc actatagggg aattgtgagc
     1381 ggataacaat tcccctctag aaataatttt gtttaacttt aagaaggaga tataccatgc
     1441 accatcatca ccaccacggt tctggtgaac tgattaaaga aaacatgcgt atgaaactgt
     1501 acatggaagg taccgttggc aaccatcact tcaaatgcac cgcggaaggt gagggtaaac
     1561 cgtacgaagg cacccagacc cagcgtatta aagttgttga aggtggtccg ctgccgttcg
     1621 cgttcgacat cctggcgacc tgcttcatgt atggttctaa aacttttatc aactaccctc
     1681 agggtatccc ggacttcttc aaacagtctt tcccagaagg tttcacctgg gaacgtgtta
     1741 ccacctacga agacggcggt gttctgaccg ttacccagga cacctctctg caggacggtt
     1801 acctgatcta caacgttaaa ctgcgtggtg ttaacttccc gtctaacggc cctgttatgc
     1861 agaaaaagac tctgggttgg gaaccgacca ccgagtacct ggtcccggtt gacggtggcc
     1921 tggagggtac atgtgatatg gcgctgcgtc tggttggtgg cggtcacctg aagtgcaatc
     1981 tgaaaaccac gtatcgttcc aaaaaaccag cgaaaaacct gaagatgccg ggtgagcacc
     2041 aggttgaccg taagctggag cgtatcaaag aggcggacaa cgaaacctac gttgaacagc
     2101 acgaagttgc ggttgcgaga taatgagctt tcttgtacaa agtggtttcc gcttggagcc
     2161 acccgcagtt cgaaaagtaa gtgattaacc taggctgctg ccaccgctga gcaataacta
     2221 gcataacccc ttggggcctc taaacgggtc ttgaggggtt ttttgctgaa aggaggaact
     2281 atatccggat tggcgaatgg gnnnnnnnnn nnnnnnnnnn nnnnnnnnnn nnnnnnnnnn
     2341 nnnnnnnnnn nnnnnnnnnn nnnnnnnnnn nnnnnnnnnn nnnnnnnnnn nnnnnnnnnn
     2401 nnnnnnnnnn nnnnnnnnnn nnnnncnnnn nnnnnnnnnn nnnnnnnnnn nnnnnnnnnn
     2461 nnnnnnnnnn nnnnnnnnnn nnnnnnnnnn nnnnnnnnnn nnnnnnnnnn nnnnnnnann
     2521 nnnnnnnnnn nnnnnnnnnn nnnnnnnnnn nnnnnnnnnn nnnnnnncct ttgacgttgg
     2581 agtccacgtt ctttaatagt ggactcttgt tccaaactgg aacaacactc aaccctatct
     2641 cggtctattc ttttgattta taagggattt tgccgatttc ggcctattgg ttaaaaaatg
     2701 agctgattta acaaaaattt aacgcgaatt ttaacaaaat attaacgttt acaatttctg
     2761 gcggcacgat ggcatgagat tatcaaaaag gatcttcacc tagatccttt taaattaaaa
     2821 atgaagtttt aaatcaatct aaagtatata tgagtaaact tggtctgaca gttaccaatg
     2881 cttaatcagt gaggcaccta tctcagcgat ctgtctattt cgttcatcca tagttgcctg
     2941 actccccgtc gtgtagataa ctacgatacg ggagggctta ccatctggcc ccagtgctgc
     3001 aatgataccg cgagacccac gctcaccggc tccagattta tcagcaataa accagccagc
     3061 cggaagggcc gagcgcagaa gtggtcctgc aactttatcc gcctccatcc agtctattaa
     3121 ttgttgccgg gaagctagag taagtagttc gccagttaat agtttgcgca acgttgttgc
     3181 cattgctaca ggcatcgtgg tgtcacgctc gtcgtttggt atggcttcat tcagctccgg
     3241 ttcccaacga tcaaggcgag ttacatgatc ccccatgttg tgcaaaaaag cggttagctc
     3301 cttcggtcct ccgatcgttg tcagaagtaa gttggccgca gtgttatcac tcatggttat
     3361 ggcagcactg cataattctc ttactgtcat gccatccgta agatgctttt ctgtgactgg
     3421 tgagtactca accaagtcat tctgagaata gtgtatgcgg cgaccgagtt gctcttgccc
     3481 ggcgtcaata cgggataata ccgcgccaca tagcagaact ttaaaagtgc tcatcattgg
     3541 aaaacgttct tcggggcgaa aactctcaag gatcttaccg ctgttgagat ccagttcgat
     3601 gtaacccact cgtgcaccca actgatcttc agcatctttt actttcacca gcgtttctgg
     3661 gtgagcaaaa acaggaaggc aaaatgccgc aaaaaaggga ataagggcga cacggaaatg
     3721 ttgaatactc atactcttcc tttttcaatc atgattgaag catttatcag ggttattgtc
     3781 tcatgagcgg atacatattt gaatgtattt agaaaaataa acaaataggt catgaccaaa
     3841 atcccttaac gtgagttttc gttccactga gcgtcagacc ccgtagaaaa gatcaaagga
     3901 tcttcttgag atcctttttt tctgcgcgta atctgctgct tgcaaacaaa aaaaccaccg
     3961 ctaccagcgg tggtttgttt gccggatcaa gagctaccaa ctctttttcc gaaggtaact
     4021 ggcttcagca gagcgcagat accaaatact gtccttctag tgtagccgta gttaggccac
     4081 cacttcaaga actctgtagc accgcctaca tacctcgctc tgctaatcct gttaccagtg
     4141 gctgctgcca gtggcgataa gtcgtgtctt accgggttgg actcaagacg atagttaccg
     4201 gataaggcgc agcggtcggg ctgaacgggg ggttcgtgca cacagcccag cttggagcga
     4261 acgacctaca ccgaactgag atacctacag cgtgagctat gagaaagcgc cacgcttccc
     4321 gaagggagaa aggcggacag gtatccggta agcggcaggg tcggaacagg agagcgcacg
     4381 agggagcttc cagggggaaa cgcctggtat ctttatagtc ctgtcgggtt tcgccacctc
     4441 tgacttgagc gtcgattttt gtgatgctcg tcaggggggc ggagcctatg gaaaaacgcc
     4501 agcaacgcgg cctttttacg gttcctggcc ttttgctggc cttttgctca catgttcttt
     4561 cctgcgttat cccctgattc tgtggataac cgtattaccg cctttgagtg agctgatacc
     4621 gctcgccgca gccgaacgac cgagcgcagc gagtcagtga gcgaggaagc ggaagagcgc
     4681 ctgatgcggt attttctcct tacgcatctg tgcggtattt cacaccgcaa tggtgcactc
     4741 tcagtacaat ctgctctgat gccgcatagt taagccagta tacactccgc tatcgctacg
     4801 tgactgggtc atggctgcgc cccgacaccc gccaacaccc gctgacgcgc cctgacgggc
     4861 ttgtctgctc ccggcatccg cttacagaca agctgtgacc gtctccggga gctgcatgtg
     4921 tcagaggttt tcaccgtcat caccgaaacg cgcgaggcag ctgcggtaaa gctcatcagc
     4981 gtggtcgtga agcgattcac agatgtctgc ctgttcatcc gcgtccagct cgttgagttt
     5041 ctccagaagc gttaatgtct ggcttctgat aaagcgggcc atgttaaggg cggttttttc
     5101 ctgtttggtc actgatgcct ccgtgtaagg gggatttctg ttcatggggg taatgatacc
     5161 gatgaaacga gagaggatgc tcacgatacg ggttactgat gatgaacatg cccggttact
     5221 ggaacgttgt gagggtaaac aactggcggt atggatgcgg cgggaccaga gaaaaatcac
     5281 tcagggtcaa tgccagcgct tcgttaatac agatgtaggt gttccacagg gtagccagca
     5341 gcatcctgcg atgcagatcc ggaacataat ggtgcagggc gctgacttcc gcgtttccag
     5401 actttacgaa acacggaaac cgaagaccat tcatgttgtt gctcaggtcg cagacgtttt
     5461 gcagcagcag tcgcttcacg ttcgctcgcg tatcggtgat tcattctgct aaccagtaag
     5521 gcaaccccgc cagcctagcc gggtcctcaa cgacaggagc acgatcatgc tagtcatgcc
     5581 ccgcgcccac cggaaggagc tgactgggtt gaaggctctc aagggcatcg gtcgagatcc
     5641 cggtgcctaa tgagtgagct aacttacatt aattgcgttg cgctcactgc ccgctttcca
     5701 gtcgggaaac ctgtcgtgcc agctgcatta atgaatcggc caacgcgcgg ggagaggcgg
     5761 tttgcgtatt gggcgccagg gtggtttttc ttttcaccag tgagacg
//
