>Addgene plasmid #119783 | pET-mKelly2 | depositor full sequence | sequence record 226795 | pET-mKelly2 sequence 5810 bps
TGGCGAATGGG
[124 nt withheld, positions 12-135]
C
[91 nt withheld, positions 137-227]
A
[49 nt withheld, positions 229-277]
CCTTTGACGTTGGAGTCCACGTTCTTTAATAGTGGACTCTTGTTCCAAACTGGAACAACACTCAACCCTA
TCTCGGTCTATTCTTTTGATTTATAAGGGATTTTGCCGATTTCGGCCTATTGGTTAAAAAATGAGCTGAT
TTAACAAAAATTTAACGCGAATTTTAACAAAATATTAACGTTTACAATTTCTGGCGGCACGATGGCATGA
GATTATCAAAAAGGATCTTCACCTAGATCCTTTTAAATTAAAAATGAAGTTTTAAATCAATCTAAAGTAT
ATATGAGTAAACTTGGTCTGACAGTTACCAATGCTTAATCAGTGAGGCACCTATCTCAGCGATCTGTCTA
TTTCGTTCATCCATAGTTGCCTGACTCCCCGTCGTGTAGATAACTACGATACGGGAGGGCTTACCATCTG
GCCCCAGTGCTGCAATGATACCGCGAGACCCACGCTCACCGGCTCCAGATTTATCAGCAATAAACCAGCC
AGCCGGAAGGGCCGAGCGCAGAAGTGGTCCTGCAACTTTATCCGCCTCCATCCAGTCTATTAATTGTTGC
CGGGAAGCTAGAGTAAGTAGTTCGCCAGTTAATAGTTTGCGCAACGTTGTTGCCATTGCTACAGGCATCG
TGGTGTCACGCTCGTCGTTTGGTATGGCTTCATTCAGCTCCGGTTCCCAACGATCAAGGCGAGTTACATG
ATCCCCCATGTTGTGCAAAAAAGCGGTTAGCTCCTTCGGTCCTCCGATCGTTGTCAGAAGTAAGTTGGCC
GCAGTGTTATCACTCATGGTTATGGCAGCACTGCATAATTCTCTTACTGTCATGCCATCCGTAAGATGCT
TTTCTGTGACTGGTGAGTACTCAACCAAGTCATTCTGAGAATAGTGTATGCGGCGACCGAGTTGCTCTTG
CCCGGCGTCAATACGGGATAATACCGCGCCACATAGCAGAACTTTAAAAGTGCTCATCATTGGAAAACGT
TCTTCGGGGCGAAAACTCTCAAGGATCTTACCGCTGTTGAGATCCAGTTCGATGTAACCCACTCGTGCAC
CCAACTGATCTTCAGCATCTTTTACTTTCACCAGCGTTTCTGGGTGAGCAAAAACAGGAAGGCAAAATGC
CGCAAAAAAGGGAATAAGGGCGACACGGAAATGTTGAATACTCATACTCTTCCTTTTTCAATCATGATTG
AAGCATTTATCAGGGTTATTGTCTCATGAGCGGATACATATTTGAATGTATTTAGAAAAATAAACAAATA
GGTCATGACCAAAATCCCTTAACGTGAGTTTTCGTTCCACTGAGCGTCAGACCCCGTAGAAAAGATCAAA
GGATCTTCTTGAGATCCTTTTTTTCTGCGCGTAATCTGCTGCTTGCAAACAAAAAAACCACCGCTACCAG
CGGTGGTTTGTTTGCCGGATCAAGAGCTACCAACTCTTTTTCCGAAGGTAACTGGCTTCAGCAGAGCGCA
GATACCAAATACTGTCCTTCTAGTGTAGCCGTAGTTAGGCCACCACTTCAAGAACTCTGTAGCACCGCCT
ACATACCTCGCTCTGCTAATCCTGTTACCAGTGGCTGCTGCCAGTGGCGATAAGTCGTGTCTTACCGGGT
TGGACTCAAGACGATAGTTACCGGATAAGGCGCAGCGGTCGGGCTGAACGGGGGGTTCGTGCACACAGCC
CAGCTTGGAGCGAACGACCTACACCGAACTGAGATACCTACAGCGTGAGCTATGAGAAAGCGCCACGCTT
CCCGAAGGGAGAAAGGCGGACAGGTATCCGGTAAGCGGCAGGGTCGGAACAGGAGAGCGCACGAGGGAGC
TTCCAGGGGGAAACGCCTGGTATCTTTATAGTCCTGTCGGGTTTCGCCACCTCTGACTTGAGCGTCGATT
TTTGTGATGCTCGTCAGGGGGGCGGAGCCTATGGAAAAACGCCAGCAACGCGGCCTTTTTACGGTTCCTG
GCCTTTTGCTGGCCTTTTGCTCACATGTTCTTTCCTGCGTTATCCCCTGATTCTGTGGATAACCGTATTA
CCGCCTTTGAGTGAGCTGATACCGCTCGCCGCAGCCGAACGACCGAGCGCAGCGAGTCAGTGAGCGAGGA
AGCGGAAGAGCGCCTGATGCGGTATTTTCTCCTTACGCATCTGTGCGGTATTTCACACCGCATATATGGT
GCACTCTCAGTACAATCTGCTCTGATGCCGCATAGTTAAGCCAGTATACACTCCGCTATCGCTACGTGAC
TGGGTCATGGCTGCGCCCCGACACCCGCCAACACCCGCTGACGCGCCCTGACGGGCTTGTCTGCTCCCGG
CATCCGCTTACAGACAAGCTGTGACCGTCTCCGGGAGCTGCATGTGTCAGAGGTTTTCACCGTCATCACC
GAAACGCGCGAGGCAGCTGCGGTAAAGCTCATCAGCGTGGTCGTGAAGCGATTCACAGATGTCTGCCTGT
TCATCCGCGTCCAGCTCGTTGAGTTTCTCCAGAAGCGTTAATGTCTGGCTTCTGATAAAGCGGGCCATGT
TAAGGGCGGTTTTTTCCTGTTTGGTCACTGATGCCTCCGTGTAAGGGGGATTTCTGTTCATGGGGGTAAT
GATACCGATGAAACGAGAGAGGATGCTCACGATACGGGTTACTGATGATGAACATGCCCGGTTACTGGAA
CGTTGTGAGGGTAAACAACTGGCGGTATGGATGCGGCGGGACCAGAGAAAAATCACTCAGGGTCAATGCC
AGCGCTTCGTTAATACAGATGTAGGTGTTCCACAGGGTAGCCAGCAGCATCCTGCGATGCAGATCCGGAA
CATAATGGTGCAGGGCGCTGACTTCCGCGTTTCCAGACTTTACGAAACACGGAAACCGAAGACCATTCAT
GTTGTTGCTCAGGTCGCAGACGTTTTGCAGCAGCAGTCGCTTCACGTTCGCTCGCGTATCGGTGATTCAT
TCTGCTAACCAGTAAGGCAACCCCGCCAGCCTAGCCGGGTCCTCAACGACAGGAGCACGATCATGCTAGT
CATGCCCCGCGCCCACCGGAAGGAGCTGACTGGGTTGAAGGCTCTCAAGGGCATCGGTCGAGATCCCGGT
GCCTAATGAGTGAGCTAACTTACATTAATTGCGTTGCGCTCACTGCCCGCTTTCCAGTCGGGAAACCTGT
CGTGCCAGCTGCATTAATGAATCGGCCAACGCGCGGGGAGAGGCGGTTTGCGTATTGGGCGCCAGGGTGG
TTTTTCTTTTCACCAGTGAGACGGGCAACAGCTGATTGCCCTTCACCGCCTGGCCCTGAGAGAGTTGCAG
CAAGCGGTCCACGCTGGTTTGCCCCAGCAGGCGAAAATCCTGTTTGATGGTGGTTAACGGCGGGATATAA
CATGAGCTGTCTTCGGTATCGTCGTATCCCACTACCGAGATGTCCGCACCAACGCGCAGCCCGGACTCGG
TAATGGCGCGCATTGCGCCCAGCGCCATCTGATCGTTGGCAACCAGCATCGCAGTGGGAACGATGCCCTC
ATTCAGCATTTGCATGGTTTGTTGAAAACCGGACATGGCACTCCAGTCGCCTTCCCGTTCCGCTATCGGC
TGAATTTGATTGCGAGTGAGATATTTATGCCAGCCAGCCAGACGCAGACGCGCCGAGACAGAACTTAATG
GGCCCGCTAACAGCGCGATTTGCTGGTGACCCAATGCGACCAGATGCTCCACGCCCAGTCGCGTACCGTC
TTCATGGGAGAAAATAATACTGTTGATGGGTGTCTGGTCAGAGACATCAAGAAATAACGCCGGAACATTA
GTGCAGGCAGCTTCCACAGCAATGGCATCCTGGTCATCCAGCGGATAGTTAATGATCAGCCCACTGACGC
GTTGCGCGAGAAGATTGTGCACCGCCGCTTTACAGGCTTCGACGCCGCTTCGTTCTACCATCGACACCAC
CACGCTGGCACCCAGTTGATCGGCGCGAGATTTAATCGCCGCGACAATTTGCGACGGCGCGTGCAGGGCC
AGACTGGAGGTGGCAACGCCAATCAGCAACGACTGTTTGCCCGCCAGTTGTTGTGCCACGCGGTTGGGAA
TGTAATTCAGCTCCGCCATCGCCGCTTCCACTTTTTCCCGCGTTTTCGCAGAAACGTGGCTGGCCTGGTT
CACCACGCGGGAAACGGTCTGATAAGAGACACCGGCATACTCTGCGACATCGTATAACGTTACTGGTTTC
ACATTCACCACCCTGAATTGACTCTCTTCCGGGCGCTATCATGCCATACCGCGAAAGGTTTTGCGCCATT
CGATGGTGTCCGGGATCTCGACGCTCTCCCTTATGCGACTCCTGCATTAGGAAGCAGCCCAGTAGTAGGT
TGAGGCCGTTGAGCACCGCCGCCGCAAGGAATGGTGCATGCAAGGAGATGGCGCCCAACAGTCCCCCGGC
CACGGGGCCTGCCACCATACCCACGCCGAAACAAGCGCTCATGAGCCCGAAGTGGCGAGCCCGATCTTCC
CCATCGGTGATGTCGGCGATATAGGCGCCAGCAACCGCACCTGTGGCGCCGGTGATGCCGGCCACGATGC
GTCCGGCGTAGAGGATCGAGATCGATCTCGATCCCGCGAAATTAATACGACTCACTATAGGGGAATTGTG
AGCGGATAACAATTCCCCTCTAGAAATAATTTTGTTTAACTTTAAGAAGGAGATATACCATGCACCATCA
TCACCACCACGGTTCTGGTGAACTGATTAAAGAAAACATGCGTATGAAACTGTACATGGAAGGTACCGTT
GGCAACCATCACTTCAAATGCACCGCGGAAGGTGAGGGTAAACCGTACGAAGGCACCCAGACCCAGCGTA
TTAAAGTTGTTGAAGGTGGTCCGCTGCCGTTCGCGTTCGACATCCTGGCGACCTGCTTCATGTATGGTTC
TAAAACTTTTATCAACTACCCTCAGGGTATCCCGGACTTCTTCAAACAGTCTTTCCCAGAAGGTTTCACC
TGGGAACGTGTTACCACCTACGAAGACGGCGGTGTTCTGACCGTTACCCAGGACACCTCTCTGCAGGACG
GTTACCTGATCTACAACGTTAAACTGCGTGGTGTTAACTTCCCGTCTAACGGCCCTGTTATGCAGAAAAA
GACTCTGGGTTGGGAACCGACCACCGAGTACCTGGTCCCGGTTGACGGTGGCCTGGAGGGTACATGTGAT
ATGGCGCTGCGTCTGGTTGGTGGCGGTCACCTGAAGTGCAATCTGAAAACCACGTATCGTTCCAAAAAAC
CAGCGAAAAACCTGAAGATGCCGGGTGAGCACCAGGTTGACCGTAAGCTGGAGCGTATCAAAGAGGCGGA
CAACGAAACCTACGTTGAACAGCACGAAGTTGCGGTTGCGAGATAATGAGCTTTCTTGTACAAAGTGGTT
TCCGCTTGGAGCCACCCGCAGTTCGAAAAGTAAGTGATTAACCTAGGCTGCTGCCACCGCTGAGCAATAA
CTAGCATAACCCCTTGGGGCCTCTAAACGGGTCTTGAGGGGTTTTTTGCTGAAAGGAGGAACTATATCCG
GAT
Features (pLannotate 1.2.2; 20 found; start..end, strand, type, name):
     12..467     +  rep_origin     f1 ori (sequence partly withheld): f1 bacteriophage origin of replication; arrow indicates direction of (+) strand synthesis
    582..1442    -  CDS            AmpR: β-lactamase; bla; confers resistance to ampicillin, carbenicillin, and related antibiotics
   1443..1535    -  promoter       AmpR promoter: bla
   1616..2204    +  rep_origin     ori: high-copy-number ColE1/pMB1/pBR322/pUC origin of replication
   2390..2532    -  misc_feature   bom: basis of mobility region from pBR322
   2634..2825    -  CDS            rop: Rop protein, which maintains plasmids at low copy number; rop
   2842..3222    +  CDS            YPB1_ECOLX: Protein predicted: Swiss-Prot protein existence level 4. From Escherichia coli.
   3284..3348    -  CDS            TcR (fragment): tetracycline efflux protein; tet; confers resistance to tetracycline
   3363..3384    -  protein_bind   CAP binding site: CAP binding activates transcription in the presence of cAMP. E. coli catabolite activator protein
   3397..4479    -  CDS            lacI: lac repressor; lacI; The lac repressor binds to the lac operator to inhibit transcription in E. coli. This inhibition can be relieved by adding lactose or isopropyl-β-D-thiogalactopyranoside (IPTG).
   4480..4557    -  promoter       lacI promoter: lacI
   4565..4844    -  CDS            TcR (fragment): tetracycline efflux protein; tet; confers resistance to tetracycline
   4870..4888    +  promoter       T7 promoter: promoter for bacteriophage T7 RNA polymerase
   4889..4913    +  protein_bind   lac operator: The lac repressor binds to the lac operator to inhibit transcription in E. coli. This inhibition can be relieved by adding lactose or isopropyl-β-D-thiogalactopyranoside (IPTG). lac repressor encoded by lacI
   4928..4950    +  RBS            RBS: efficient ribosome binding site from bacteriophage T7 gene 10 (Olins and Rangwala, 1989)
   4987..5640    +  CDS            mKelly2: mKelly2 is a basic (constitutively fluorescent) red fluorescent protein published in 2018, derived from Entacmaea quadricolor. It is reported to be a rapidly-maturing monomer with moderate acid sensitivity.
   5646..5665    -  protein_bind   attB2: mutant version of attB; core recombination site for the Gateway® BP reaction BP Clonase™
   5674..5697    +  CDS            Strep-Tag II: peptide that binds Strep-Tactin®, an engineered form of streptavidin
   5713..5730    +  CDS            SET1 (fragment): solubility-enhancement tag derived from T7 phage gene 10B
   5738..5785    +  terminator     T7 terminator: transcription terminator for bacteriophage T7 RNA polymerase
