[The description below was written by a language model from this plasmid's Addgene catalogue record, the feature table of its GenBank file and pLannotate feature annotations shown in this document.]
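Description:
pET-mKelly2 is a bacterial expression plasmid of about 5.8 kb, built on the pET-53-DEST backbone, for producing the monomeric far-red fluorescent protein mKelly2 in E. coli. It replicates from a ColE1/pMB1-type origin and retains the pBR322-derived bom region and the rop gene. The catalogue lists it as high copy, although Rop normally moderates copy number. Selection is by ampicillin through the bla (AmpR) gene, and an f1 origin allows single-stranded DNA production. Short remnants of the tetracycline resistance gene are annotated as fragments only and are not functional markers.

The synthetic mKelly2 coding sequence (about 657 bp, inserted by Gibson assembly) is annotated as a constitutively fluorescent red protein derived from an Entacmaea quadricolor protein. It sits downstream of a T7 promoter fused to a lac operator and the efficient T7 gene 10 ribosome binding site, and is followed by the T7 terminator. The plasmid also carries lacI with its own promoter, so the lac repressor keeps transcription off until IPTG or lactose is added. Expression requires a host that supplies T7 RNA polymerase. The protein carries a short N-terminal 6xHis tag with a small linker for metal-affinity purification. Backbone remnants lie downstream of the insert, including an attB2 Gateway site and a Strep-Tag II sequence. The stated purpose mentions only the N-terminal tag, and the record does not say whether the Strep tag is translated as part of the product. The two sequence records differ by three bases in length and in their numbering origin, but they describe the same architecture. The plasmid is suited to recombinant production and purification of mKelly2 for in vitro characterisation of the fluorescent protein.
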