Addgene plasmid #119783: pET-mKelly2
Purpose: Expresses mKelly2 tagged N-terminally with an MHHHHHHGSG tag
Depositing lab: Stephen Mayo. Depositing organization: California Institute of Technology. Publication: Monomerization of far-red fluorescent proteins. Wannier TM, Gillespie SK, Hutchins N, McIsaac RS, Wu SY, Shen Y, Campbell RE, Brown KS, Mayo SL. Proc Natl Acad Sci U S A. 2018 Nov 27;115(48):E11294-E11301. doi: 10.1073/pnas.1807449115. Epub 2018 Nov 13. PubMed 30425172.
Backbone
  Vector backbone: pET-53-DEST
  Backbone size w/o insert (bp): 5153
  Total vector size (bp): 5810
  Vector type: Bacterial Expression
Growth in bacteria
  Bacterial resistance: Ampicillin, 100 μg/mL
  Growth temperature: 37°C
  Growth strain: DH5alpha
  Copy number: High Copy
Gene/Insert
  Gene/Insert name: mKelly2
  Species: Synthetic
  Insert size (bp): 657
  GenBank ID: MK040732
  Promoter: T7
  Tag / fusion protein: 6xHis tag (N terminal on insert)
  Cloning method: Gibson Cloning
  Sequencing primers: 5′ T7; 3′ T7-term
Terms and licenses: Academic/Nonprofit Terms; Industry Terms: Not Available to Industry
How to cite: pET-mKelly2 was a gift from Stephen Mayo (Addgene plasmid # 119783 ; http://n2t.net/addgene:119783 ; RRID:Addgene_119783)
